>Addgene plasmid #18367 | T4 Lysozyme K60H L13D WT* | addgene partial sequence | sequence record 24153 | 3primeUP
CTANGAAAAGCCCGCTCATTAGGCGGGCTCAGATCTGCTCATGTTTGACAGCTTATCATCGATAAGCTTC
GGCAATAAATTCTTGATATGTTTTCATATGTTTCCTTTAAATATTTTAATTAGTAATTGTCTATTCAAGT
AATTGTGAATATACTATCACAATTCCAAGAGAAAGTAAACAGCTTTATAGATTTTTATACGCGTCCCAAG
TGCCAGTTCTAAACGTTGTAATGACTCGTTTTGCGCGATTAGGTGTTTGATTATACCATCTACTTTTAGC
TAAGTTAACTGCTGCTTCATCCCAGCGTTTTTGTTGAAGCATACGTAAAGAGTTAGTAAATCCTGCCACA
CCGGTTTCTCCCATTTGGAAAACCATATTAATCAATGCAGCGCGACGAACCGCATCAAGAGAATCATAAA
CCGGTTTTAATTTAGCATTTCTCAGAATTCCGCGAACAGCAGCATCAACATCCTGATTAAAGAGTTTTTC
AGCCTCATCATGTGTAATTACACCATTAGTATTACGCCCAATAGCTTTATCTAATTCAGATTTAGCAGCA
TTAAGTGATGGACTTTTTGTAAGCAAATGACCGATGCCAATAGTGTAATAGCCTTCTGTGTCTTTATAGA
TTTTAAGTCTATCACCTTCATCTATACGTAACATTTCAAATATATTCATAATACCTCCTAAGCATCGATG
GATCCTGTTTCCTGTGTGAAATTGTTATCCGCTCACAATTCCACACATTATACGAGCCGATGATTAATTG
TCAACAGGGGGATGGGGAGTAAGCTGATCCTGTTTCCTGTGTGAAATTGTTATCCGCTCACAATTCCACA
CATTATACGAGCCGATGATTAATTGTCAACAGGGGGATGGGGAGTAAGCTCATCGATGGATCGACCGGGN
TTNCCCGGGGGGGAAANTGGTTATCCCGCNCCCNATTNCCCNNCNTTANANCNANCCGGNAAGCNNNAAN
GGGNAAAGCCCGGGGGGGGCCCNANGGNGNGGAGCNNAACNTTNCNTTNAANTGGNGNTNGGGCNCNCNG
NCCNGCTTTTCCNNNNCGGGNAAACCNGGNCNGGNCCGGGANNCCNNCNNAAGN
