[The description below was written by a language model from this plasmid's Addgene catalogue record.]
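Description:
T4 Lysozyme K60H L13D WT* is a bacterial expression plasmid built on the pHS1403 backbone (about 5 kb without the insert) that carries a mutant version of the bacteriophage T4 lysozyme gene (gene e). It is a high-copy plasmid maintained in E. coli under ampicillin selection. The record gives no feature table, so the origin of replication, the promoter driving expression and any other regulatory elements of pHS1403 are not stated, and no fusion tags are recorded.

The insert is roughly 600 bp and was cloned as a BamHI–HindIII fragment, with both sites preserved. According to the depositor's notes, the BamHI site lies 27 bp from the start codon and the HindIII site 115 bp from the stop codon, so the fragment includes short flanking untranslated regions around the coding sequence and can be excised or transferred intact. The gene carries two point substitutions, K60H and L13D, introduced in the "WT*" background. In the T4 lysozyme literature, WT* generally denotes the cysteine-free pseudo-wild-type protein used as a reference for mutational studies, although the record itself does not define the term.

The record does not state a specific purpose for this variant. Constructs of this kind are typically used to overproduce a defined lysozyme mutant in E. coli for purification and subsequent biophysical or structural characterisation, such as examining how particular substitutions affect protein stability, folding or structure.
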