Addgene plasmid #18367: T4 Lysozyme K60H L13D WT*
Depositing lab: Brian Matthews. Depositing organization: University of Oregon.
Backbone
  Vector backbone: pHS1403
  Backbone size w/o insert (bp): 5000
  Vector type: Bacterial Expression
Growth in bacteria
  Bacterial resistance: Ampicillin, 100 μg/mL
  Growth temperature: 37°C
  Growth strain: DH5alpha
  Copy number: High Copy
Gene/Insert
  Gene/Insert name: T4 Lysozyme (alt name: B02DH)
  Species: Bacteriophage T4
  Insert size (bp): 600
  Mutation: K60H L13D WT*
  GenBank ID: NP_049736
  Entrez Gene: e (a.k.a. T4p123)
  Cloning method: Restriction Enzyme; 5′ cloning site BamHI (not destroyed); 3′ cloning site HindIII (not destroyed)
  Sequencing primers: 5′ na; 3′ GGCGTATCACGAGGCCC
Terms and licenses: Academic/Nonprofit Terms; Industry Terms: Not Available to Industry
Depositor comments: The BamHI site is 27 bp from the ATG and the HindIII site is 115 bp from the stop.
How to cite: T4 Lysozyme K60H L13D WT* was a gift from Brian Matthews (Addgene plasmid # 18367 ; http://n2t.net/addgene:18367 ; RRID:Addgene_18367)
